>Addgene plasmid #158424 | pLVX-IRES-Gαi*-BERKY3 | addgene full sequence | sequence record 311266 | Addgene NGS Result
CGTTACATAACTTACGGTAAATGGCCCGCCTGGCTGACCGCCCAACGACCCCCGCCCATTGACGTCAATA
ATGACGTATGTTCCCATAGTAACGCCAATAGGGACTTTCCATTGACGTCAATGGGTGGAGTATTTACGGT
AAACTGCCCACTTGGCAGTACATCAAGTGTATCATATGCCAAGTACGCCCCCTATTGACGTCAATGACGG
TAAATGGCCCGCCTGGCATTATGCCCAGTACATGACCTTATGGGACTTTCCTACTTGGCAGTACATCTAC
GTATTAGTCATCGCTATTACCATGGTGATGCGGTTTTGGCAGTACATCAATGGGCGTGGATAGCGGTTTG
ACTCACGGGGATTTCCAAGTCTCCACCCCATTGACGTCAATGGGAGTTTGTTTTGGCACCAAAATCAACG
GGACTTTCCAAAATGTCGTAACAACTCCGCCCCATTGACGCAAATGGGCGGTAGGCGTGTACGGTGGGAG
GTCTATATAAGCAGAGCTCGTTTAGTGAACCGTCAGATCGCCTGGAGACGCCATCCACGCTGTTTTGACC
TCCATAGAAGACACCGACTCTACTAGAGGATCTATTTCCGGTGAATTCCTCGAGGCTAGCATGGGATGTA
TAAAATCAAAAGGGAAAGACAGCAAGCTTGGATCAGGCGGTAGCGGGGGATCAGGCGGTAGCGGGATGGT
CTTCACACTCGAAGATTTCGTTGGGGACTGGCGACAGACAGCCGGCTACAACCTGGACCAAGTCCTTGAA
CAGGGAGGTGTGTCCAGTTTGTTTCAGAATCTCGGGGTGTCCGTAACTCCGATCCAAAGGATTGTCCTGA
GCGGTGAAAATGGGCTGAAGATCGACATCCATGTCATCATCCCGTATGAAGGTCTGAGCGGCGACCAAAT
GGGCCAGATCGAAAAAATTTTTAAGGTGGTGTACCCTGTGGATGATCATCACTTTAAGGTGATCCTGCAC
TATGGCACACTGGTAATCGACGGGGTTACGCCGAACATGATCGACTATTTCGGACGGCCGTATGAAGGCA
TCGCCGTGTTCGACGGCAAAAAGATCACTGTAACAGGGACCCTGTGGAACGGCAACAAAATTATCGACGA
GCGCCTGATCAACCCCGACGGCTCCCTGCTGTTCCGAGTAACCATCAACGGAGTGACCGGCTGGCGGCTG
TGCGAACGCATTCTGGCGGAATTCGGATCTGGTGGTTCAGGCGAAAACCTGTATTTTCAGGGCGGAAGCG
GAGAAGAGGAGGAAAAGAAAAAACAACAGGAGGAGGAGGCGGAGAGGCTGAGGAGGATACAAGAGGAAAT
GGAAAAAGAAAGAAAGCGGCGAGAGGAAGATGAGCAGCGACGCCGCAAGGAGGAGGAAGAGAGAAGGATG
AAATTGGAGATGGAGGCAAAACGCAAACAAGAAGAGGAAGAACGGAAGAAACGGGAGGATGATGAAAAGC
GGAAGAAAAAGGGATCTGGAGGGTCAGGGGGCGCGCCCATGGTTTCAAAGGGAGAAGAGTTGTTCACAGG
GGTTGTACCGATTCTTGTAGAACTTGACGGAGATGTCAACGGGCACAAGTTTAGTGTAAGTGGAGAAGGC
GAGGGCGATGCGACCTATGGAAAACTGACCCTTAAATTTATTTGTACTACGGGTAAATTGCCCGTTCCCT
GGCCGACATTGGTAACTACATTCGGATATGGTTTGATGTGCTTTGCAAGGTATCCGGATCACATGAAGCA
GCATGATTTCTTCAAGTCCGCCATGCCCGAAGGCTACGTCCAGGAGCGCACCATCTTCTTCAAGGACGAC
GGCAACTACAAGACCCGCGCCGAGGTGAAGTTCGAGGGCGACACCCTGGTGAACCGCATCGAGCTGAAGG
GCATCGACTTCAAGGAGGACGGCAACATCCTGGGGCACAAGCTGGAGTACAACTACAACAGCCACAACGT
CTATATCATGGCCGACAAGCAGAAGAACGGCATCAAGGTGAACTTCAAGATCCGCCACAACATCGAGGAC
GGCAGCGTGCAGCTCGCCGACCACTACCAGCAGAACACCCCCATCGGCGACGGCCCCGTGCTGCTGCCCG
ACAACCACTACCTGAGCTACCAGTCCGCCCTGAGCAAAGACCCCAACGAGAAGCGCGATCACATGGTCCT
GCTGGAGTTCGTGACCGCCGCCGGGATCACTCTCGGCATGGACGAGCTGTACAAGGGCGCGCCCGGAGGA
ATGGTTTCAAAGGGAGAAGAGTTGTTCACAGGGGTTGTACCGATTCTTGTAGAACTTGACGGAGATGTCA
ACGGGCACAAGTTTAGTGTAAGTGGAGAAGGCGAGGGCGATGCGACCTATGGAAAACTGACCCTTAAATT
TATTTGTACTACGGGTAAATTGCCCGTTCCCTGGCCGACATTGGTAACTACATTCGGATATGGTTTGATG
TGCTTTGCAAGGTATCCGGATCACATGAAGCAGCATGATTTCTTCAAGTCCGCCATGCCCGAAGGCTACG
TCCAGGAGCGCACCATCTTCTTCAAGGACGACGGCAACTACAAGACCCGCGCCGAGGTGAAGTTCGAGGG
CGACACCCTGGTGAACCGCATCGAGCTGAAGGGCATCGACTTCAAGGAGGACGGCAACATCCTGGGGCAC
AAGCTGGAGTACAACTACAACAGCCACAACGTCTATATCATGGCCGACAAGCAGAAGAACGGCATCAAGG
TGAACTTCAAGATCCGCCACAACATCGAGGACGGCAGCGTGCAGCTCGCCGACCACTACCAGCAGAACAC
CCCCATCGGCGACGGCCCCGTGCTGCTGCCCGACAACCACTACCTGAGCTACCAGTCCGCCCTGAGCAAA
GACCCCAACGAGAAGCGCGATCACATGGTCCTGCTGGAGTTCGTGACCGCCGCCGGGATCACTCTCGGCA
TGGACGAGCTGTACAAGGGATCCGGAGGAATGGTTTCAAAGGGAGAAGAGTTGTTCACAGGGGTTGTACC
GATTCTTGTAGAACTTGACGGAGATGTCAACGGGCACAAGTTTAGTGTAAGTGGAGAAGGCGAGGGCGAT
GCGACCTATGGAAAACTGACCCTTAAATTTATTTGTACTACGGGTAAATTGCCCGTTCCCTGGCCGACAT
TGGTAACTACATTCGGATATGGTTTGATGTGCTTTGCAAGGTATCCGGATCACATGAAGCAGCATGATTT
CTTCAAGTCCGCCATGCCCGAAGGCTACGTCCAGGAGCGCACCATCTTCTTCAAGGACGACGGCAACTAC
AAGACCCGCGCCGAGGTGAAGTTCGAGGGCGACACCCTGGTGAACCGCATCGAGCTGAAGGGCATCGACT
TCAAGGAGGACGGCAACATCCTGGGGCACAAGCTGGAGTACAACTACAACAGCCACAACGTCTATATCAT
GGCCGACAAGCAGAAGAACGGCATCAAGGTGAACTTCAAGATCCGCCACAACATCGAGGACGGCAGCGTG
CAGCTCGCCGACCACTACCAGCAGAACACCCCCATCGGCGACGGCCCCGTGCTGCTGCCCGACAACCACT
ACCTGAGCTACCAGTCCGCCCTGAGCAAAGACCCCAACGAGAAGCGCGATCACATGGTCCTGCTGGAGTT
CGTGACCGCCGCCGGGATCACTCTCGGCATGGACGAGCTGTACAAGGGATCCGGTGGCACCGGTGGATCA
GGCTCTTCTCGAGGTTACTACCATGGTATTTGGGTGGGTGAAGAAGGTCGACTTTCTCGAGGTGGAGAAC
AAAAACTTATTTCTGAAGAAGATCTGTGATCTAGACTCGAGACTAGTTCTAGAGCGGCCGCGGATCCCGC
CCCTCTCCCTCCCCCCCCCCTAACGTTACTGGCCGAAGCCGCTTGGAATAAGGCCGGTGTGCGTTTGTCT
ATATGTTATTTTCCACCATATTGCCGTCTTTTGGCAATGTGAGGGCCCGGAAACCTGGCCCTGTCTTCTT
GACGAGCATTCCTAGGGGTCTTTCCCCTCTCGCCAAAGGAATGCAAGGTCTGTTGAATGTCGTGAAGGAA
GCAGTTCCTCTGGAAGCTTCTTGAAGACAAACAACGTCTGTAGCGACCCTTTGCAGGCAGCGGAACCCCC
CACCTGGCGACAGGTGCCTCTGCGGCCAAAAGCCACGTGTATAAGATACACCTGCAAAGGCGGCACAACC
CCAGTGCCACGTTGTGAGTTGGATAGTTGTGGAAAGAGTCAAATGGCTCTCCTCAAGCGTATTCAACAAG
GGGCTGAAGGATGCCCAGAAGGTACCCCATTGTATGGGATCTGATCTGGGGCCTCGGTGCACATGCTTTA
CATGTGTTTAGTCGAGGTTAAAAAAACGTCTAGGCCCCCCGAACCACGGGGACGTGGTTTTCCTTTGAAA
AACACGATGATAAGCTTGCCACAACCCGTACCAAAGATGGATAGATCCGGAAAGCCTGAACTCACCGCGA
CGTCTGTCGAGAAGTTTCTGATCGAAAAGTTCGACAGCGTCTCCGACCTGATGCAGCTCTCGGAGGGCGA
AGAATCTCGTGCTTTCAGCTTCGATGTAGGAGGGCGTGGATATGTCCTGCGGGTAAATAGCTGCGCCGAT
GGTTTCTACAAAGATCGTTATGTTTATCGGCACTTTGCATCGGCCGCGCTCCCGATTCCGGAAGTGCTTG
ACATTGGGGAATTCAGCGAGAGCCTGACCTATTGCATCTCCCGCCGTGCACAGGGTGTCACGTTGCAAGA
CCTGCCTGAAACCGAACTGCCCGCTGTTCTGCAGCCGGTCGCGGAGGCCATGGATGCGATCGCTGCGGCC
GATCTTAGCCAGACGAGCGGGTTCGGCCCATTCGGACCGCAAGGAATCGGTCAATACACTACATGGCGTG
ATTTCATATGCGCGATTGCTGATCCCCATGTGTATCACTGGCAAACTGTGATGGACGACACCGTCAGTGC
GTCCGTCGCGCAGGCTCTCGATGAGCTGATGCTTTGGGCCGAGGACTGCCCCGAAGTCCGGCACCTCGTG
CACGCGGATTTCGGCTCCAACAATGTCCTGACGGACAATGGCCGCATAACAGCGGTCATTGACTGGAGCG
AGGCGATGTTCGGGGATTCCCAATACGAGGTCGCCAACATCTTCTTCTGGAGGCCGTGGTTGGCTTGTAT
GGAGCAGCAGACGCGCTACTTCGAGCGGAGGCATCCGGAGCTTGCAGGATCGCCGCGGCTCCGGGCGTAT
ATGCTCCGCATTGGTCTTGACCAACTCTATCAGAGCTTGGTTGACGGCAATTTCGATGATGCAGCTTGGG
CGCAGGGTCGATGCGACGCAATCGTCCGATCCGGAGCCGGGACTGTCGGGCGTACACAAATCGCCCGCAG
AAGCGCGGCCGTCTGGACCGATGGCTGTGTAGAAGTACTCGCCGATAGTGGAAACCGACGCCCCAGCACT
CGTCCGAGGGCAAAGGAATAGACGCGTCTGGAACAATCAACCTCTGGATTACAAAATTTGTGAAAGATTG
ACTGGTATTCTTAACTATGTTGCTCCTTTTACGCTATGTGGATACGCTGCTTTAATGCCTTTGTATCATG
CTATTGCTTCCCGTATGGCTTTCATTTTCTCCTCCTTGTATAAATCCTGGTTGCTGTCTCTTTATGAGGA
GTTGTGGCCCGTTGTCAGGCAACGTGGCGTGGTGTGCACTGTGTTTGCTGACGCAACCCCCACTGGTTGG
GGCATTGCCACCACCTGTCAGCTCCTTTCCGGGACTTTCGCTTTCCCCCTCCCTATTGCCACGGCGGAAC
TCATCGCCGCCTGCCTTGCCCGCTGCTGGACAGGGGCTCGGCTGTTGGGCACTGACAATTCCGTGGTGTT
GTCGGGGAAGCTGACGTCCTTTCCATGGCTGCTCGCCTGTGTTGCCACCTGGATTCTGCGCGGGACGTCC
TTCTGCTACGTCCCTTCGGCCCTCAATCCAGCGGACCTTCCTTCCCGCGGCCTGCTGCCGGCTCTGCGGC
CTCTTCCGCGTCTTCGCCTTCGCCCTCAGACGAGTCGGATCTCCCTTTGGGCCGCCTCCCCGCCTGGAAT
TAATTCTGCAGTCGAGACCTAGAAAAACATGGAGCAATCACAAGTAGCAATACAGCAGCTACCAATGCTG
ATTGTGCCTGGCTAGAAGCACAAGAGGAGGAGGAGGTGGGTTTTCCAGTCACACCTCAGGTACCTTTAAG
ACCAATGACTTACAAGGCAGCTGTAGATCTTAGCCACTTTTTAAAAGAAAAGAGGGGACTGGAAGGGCTA
ATTCACTCCCAACGAAGACAAGATATCCTTGATCTGTGGATCTACCACACACAAGGCTACTTCCCTGATT
AGCAGAACTACACACCAGGGCCAGGGGTCAGATATCCACTGACCTTTGGATGGTGCTACAAGCTAGTACC
AGTTGAGCCAGATAAGGTAGAAGAGGCCAATAAAGGAGAGAACACCAGCTTGTTACACCCTGTGAGCCTG
CATGGGATGGATGACCCGGAGAGAGAAGTGTTAGAGTGGAGGTTTGACAGCCGCCTAGCATTTCATCACG
TGGCCCGAGAGCTGCATCCGGAGTACTTCAAGAACTGCTGATATCGAGCTTGCTACAAGGGACTTTCCGC
TGGGGACTTTCCAGGGAGGCGTGGCCTGGGCGGGACTGGGGAGTGGCGAGCCCTCAGATCCTGCATATAA
GCAGCTGCTTTTTGCCTGTACTGGGTCTCTCTGGTTAGACCAGATCTGAGCCTGGGAGCTCTCTGGCTAA
CTAGGGAACCCACTGCTTAAGCCTCAATAAAGCTTGCCTTGAGTGCTTCAAGTAGTGTGTGCCCGTCTGT
TGTGTGACTCTGGTAACTAGAGATCCCTCAGACCCTTTTAGTCAGTGTGGAAAATCTCTAGCAGTAGTAG
TTCATGTCATCTTATTATTCAGTATTTATAACTTGCAAAGAAATGAATATCAGAGAGTGAGAGGCCTTGA
CATTGCTAGCGTTTACCGTCGACCTCTAGCTAGAGCTTGGCGTAATCATGGTCATAGCTGTTTCCTGTGT
GAAATTGTTATCCGCTCACAATTCCACACAACATACGAGCCGGAAGCATAAAGTGTAAAGCCTGGGGTGC
CTAATGAGTGAGCTAACTCACATTAATTGCGTTGCGCTCACTGCCCGCTTTCCAGTCGGGAAACCTGTCG
TGCCAGCTGCATTAATGAATCGGCCAACGCGCGGGGAGAGGCGGTTTGCGTATTGGGCGCTCTTCCGCTT
CCTCGCTCACTGACTCGCTGCGCTCGGTCGTTCGGCTGCGGCGAGCGGTATCAGCTCACTCAAAGGCGGT
AATACGGTTATCCACAGAATCAGGGGATAACGCAGGAAAGAACATGTGAGCAAAAGGCCAGCAAAAGGCC
AGGAACCGTAAAAAGGCCGCGTTGCTGGCGTTTTTCCATAGGCTCCGCCCCCCTGACGAGCATCACAAAA
ATCGACGCTCAAGTCAGAGGTGGCGAAACCCGACAGGACTATAAAGATACCAGGCGTTTCCCCCTGGAAG
CTCCCTCGTGCGCTCTCCTGTTCCGACCCTGCCGCTTACCGGATACCTGTCCGCCTTTCTCCCTTCGGGA
AGCGTGGCGCTTTCTCATAGCTCACGCTGTAGGTATCTCAGTTCGGTGTAGGTCGTTCGCTCCAAGCTGG
GCTGTGTGCACGAACCCCCCGTTCAGCCCGACCGCTGCGCCTTATCCGGTAACTATCGTCTTGAGTCCAA
CCCGGTAAGACACGACTTATCGCCACTGGCAGCAGCCACTGGTAACAGGATTAGCAGAGCGAGGTATGTA
GGCGGTGCTACAGAGTTCTTGAAGTGGTGGCCTAACTACGGCTACACTAGAAGAACAGTATTTGGTATCT
GCGCTCTGCTGAAGCCAGTTACCTTCGGAAAAAGAGTTGGTAGCTCTTGATCCGGCAAACAAACCACCGC
TGGTAGCGGTGGTTTTTTTGTTTGCAAGCAGCAGATTACGCGCAGAAAAAAAGGATCTCAAGAAGATCCT
TTGATCTTTTCTACGGGGTCTGACGCTCAGTGGAACGAAAACTCACGTTAAGGGATTTTGGTCATGAGAT
TATCAAAAAGGATCTTCACCTAGATCCTTTTAAATTAAAAATGAAGTTTTAAATCAATCTAAAGTATATA
TGAGTAAACTTGGTCTGACAGTTACCAATGCTTAATCAGTGAGGCACCTATCTCAGCGATCTGTCTATTT
CGTTCATCCATAGTTGCCTGACTCCCCGTCGTGTAGATAACTACGATACGGGAGGGCTTACCATCTGGCC
CCAGTGCTGCAATGATACCGCGAGACCCACGCTCACCGGCTCCAGATTTATCAGCAATAAACCAGCCAGC
CGGAAGGGCCGAGCGCAGAAGTGGTCCTGCAACTTTATCCGCCTCCATCCAGTCTATTAATTGTTGCCGG
GAAGCTAGAGTAAGTAGTTCGCCAGTTAATAGTTTGCGCAACGTTGTTGCCATTGCTACAGGCATCGTGG
TGTCACGCTCGTCGTTTGGTATGGCTTCATTCAGCTCCGGTTCCCAACGATCAAGGCGAGTTACATGATC
CCCCATGTTGTGCAAAAAAGCGGTTAGCTCCTTCGGTCCTCCGATCGTTGTCAGAAGTAAGTTGGCCGCA
GTGTTATCACTCATGGTTATGGCAGCACTGCATAATTCTCTTACTGTCATGCCATCCGTAAGATGCTTTT
CTGTGACTGGTGAGTACTCAACCAAGTCATTCTGAGAATAGTGTATGCGGCGACCGAGTTGCTCTTGCCC
GGCGTCAATACGGGATAATACCGCGCCACATAGCAGAACTTTAAAAGTGCTCATCATTGGAAAACGTTCT
TCGGGGCGAAAACTCTCAAGGATCTTACCGCTGTTGAGATCCAGTTCGATGTAACCCACTCGTGCACCCA
ACTGATCTTCAGCATCTTTTACTTTCACCAGCGTTTCTGGGTGAGCAAAAACAGGAAGGCAAAATGCCGC
AAAAAAGGGAATAAGGGCGACACGGAAATGTTGAATACTCATACTCTTCCTTTTTCAATATTATTGAAGC
ATTTATCAGGGTTATTGTCTCATGAGCGGATACATATTTGAATGTATTTAGAAAAATAAACAAATAGGGG
TTCCGCGCACATTTCCCCGAAAAGTGCCACCTGACGTCGACGGATCGGGAGATCAACTTGTTTATTGCAG
CTTATAATGGTTACAAATAAAGCAATAGCATCACAAATTTCACAAATAAAGCATTTTTTTCACTGCATTC
TAGTTGTGGTTTGTCCAAACTCATCAATGTATCTTATCATGTCTGGATCAACTGGATAACTCAAGCTAAC
CAAAATCATCCCAAACTTCCCACCCCATACCCTATTACCACTGCCAATTACCTGTGGTTTCATTTACTCT
AAACCTGTGATTCCTCTGAATTATTTTCATTTTAAAGAAATTGTATTTGTTAAATATGTACTACAAACTT
AGTAGTTGGAAGGGCTAATTCACTCCCAAAGAAGACAAGATATCCTTGATCTGTGGATCTACCACACACA
AGGCTACTTCCCTGATTAGCAGAACTACACACCAGGGCCAGGGGTCAGATATCCACTGACCTTTGGATGG
TGCTACAAGCTAGTACCAGTTGAGCCAGATAAGGTAGAAGAGGCCAATAAAGGAGAGAACACCAGCTTGT
TACACCCTGTGAGCCTGCATGGGATGGATGACCCGGAGAGAGAAGTGTTAGAGTGGAGGTTTGACAGCCG
CCTAGCATTTCATCACGTGGCCCGAGAGCTGCATCCGGAGTACTTCAAGAACTGCTGATATCGAGCTTGC
TACAAGGGACTTTCCGCTGGGGACTTTCCAGGGAGGCGTGGCCTGGGCGGGACTGGGGAGTGGCGAGCCC
TCAGATCCTGCATATAAGCAGCTGCTTTTTGCCTGTACTGGGTCTCTCTGGTTAGACCAGATCTGAGCCT
GGGAGCTCTCTGGCTAACTAGGGAACCCACTGCTTAAGCCTCAATAAAGCTTGCCTTGAGTGCTTCAAGT
AGTGTGTGCCCGTCTGTTGTGTGACTCTGGTAACTAGAGATCCCTCAGACCCTTTTAGTCAGTGTGGAAA
ATCTCTAGCAGTGGCGCCCGAACAGGGACTTGAAAGCGAAAGGGAAACCAGAGGAGCTCTCTCGACGCAG
GACTCGGCTTGCTGAAGCGCGCACGGCAAGAGGCGAGGGGCGGCGACTGGTGAGTACGCCAAAAATTTTG
ACTAGCGGAGGCTAGAAGGAGAGAGATGGGTGCGAGAGCGTCAGTATTAAGCGGGGGAGAATTAGATCGC
GATGGGAAAAAATTCGGTTAAGGCCAGGGGGAAAGAAAAAATATAAATTAAAACATATAGTATGGGCAAG
CAGGGAGCTAGAACGATTCGCAGTTAATCCTGGCCTGTTAGAAACATCAGAAGGCTGTAGACAAATACTG
GGACAGCTACAACCATCCCTTCAGACAGGATCAGAAGAACTTAGATCATTATATAATACAGTAGCAACCC
TCTATTGTGTGCATCAAAGGATAGAGATAAAAGACACCAAGGAAGCTTTAGACAAGATAGAGGAAGAGCA
AAACAAAAGTAAGACCACCGCACAGCAAGCGGCCGGCCGCTGATCTTCAGACCTGGAGGAGGAGATATGA
GGGACAATTGGAGAAGTGAATTATATAAATATAAAGTAGTAAAAATTGAACCATTAGGAGTAGCACCCAC
CAAGGCAAAGAGAAGAGTGGTGCAGAGAGAAAAAAGAGCAGTGGGAATAGGAGCTTTGTTCCTTGGGTTC
TTGGGAGCAGCAGGAAGCACTATGGGCGCAGCGTCAATGACGCTGACGGTACAGGCCAGACAATTATTGT
CTGGTATAGTGCAGCAGCAGAACAATTTGCTGAGGGCTATTGAGGCGCAACAGCATCTGTTGCAACTCAC
AGTCTGGGGCATCAAGCAGCTCCAGGCAAGAATCCTGGCTGTGGAAAGATACCTAAAGGATCAACAGCTC
CTGGGGATTTGGGGTTGCTCTGGAAAACTCATTTGCACCACTGCTGTGCCTTGGAATGCTAGTTGGAGTA
ATAAATCTCTGGAACAGATTTGGAATCACACGACCTGGATGGAGTGGGACAGAGAAATTAACAATTACAC
AAGCTTAATACACTCCTTAATTGAAGAATCGCAAAACCAGCAAGAAAAGAATGAACAAGAATTATTGGAA
TTAGATAAATGGGCAAGTTTGTGGAATTGGTTTAACATAACAAATTGGCTGTGGTATATAAAATTATTCA
TAATGATAGTAGGAGGCTTGGTAGGTTTAAGAATAGTTTTTGCTGTACTTTCTATAGTGAATAGAGTTAG
GCAGGGATATTCACCATTATCGTTTCAGACCCACCTCCCAACCCCGAGGGGACCCGACAGGCCCGAAGGA
ATAGAAGAAGAAGGTGGAGAGAGAGACAGAGACAGATCCATTCGATTAGTGAACGGATCTCGACGGTATC
GCCTTTAAAAGAAAAGGGGGGATTGGGGGGTACAGTGCAGGGGAAAGAATAGTAGACATAATAGCAACAG
ACATACAAACTAAAGAATTACAAAAACAAATTACAAAAATTCAAAATTTTCGGGTTTATTACAGGGACAG
CAGAGATCCAGTTTATCGATAAGCTTGGGAGTTCCG
Features (pLannotate 1.2.2; 28 found; start..end, strand, type, name):
      1..304     +  enhancer       CMV enhancer: human cytomegalovirus immediate early enhancer
    305..508     +  promoter       CMV promoter: human cytomegalovirus (CMV) immediate early promoter
    696..1208    +  CDS            Nluc: NanoLuc® luciferase human codon-optimized
   1233..1253    +  CDS            TEV site: tobacco etch virus (TEV) protease recognition and cleavage site
   1509..2225    +  CDS            Citrine: Citrine is a basic (constitutively fluorescent) yellow fluorescent protein published in 2001, derived from Aequorea victoria. It has moderate acid sensitivity.
   2241..2957    +  CDS            Citrine: Citrine is a basic (constitutively fluorescent) yellow fluorescent protein published in 2001, derived from Aequorea victoria. It has moderate acid sensitivity.
   2970..3686    +  CDS            Citrine: Citrine is a basic (constitutively fluorescent) yellow fluorescent protein published in 2001, derived from Aequorea victoria. It has moderate acid sensitivity.
   3822..3841    -  misc_feature   MCS (fragment): pBluescript multiple cloning site
   3961..4423    +  misc_feature   IRES: internal ribosome entry site (IRES) of the encephalomyocarditis virus (EMCV)
   4461..5481    +  CDS            HygR (fragment): aminoglycoside phosphotransferase from E. coli; aph(4)-Ia; confers resistance to hygromycin
   5495..6083    +  misc_feature   WPRE: woodchuck hepatitis virus posttranscriptional regulatory element
   6100..6618    +  CDS            nef (fragment): NEF_HV1BR - Experimental evidence at protein level: Swiss-Prot protein existence level 1. Extracellular Nef protein targets CD4(+) T-lymphocytes for apoptosis by interacting with CXCR4 surface receptors (PubMed:14990729). From Human immunodeficiency virus type 1 group M subtype B (isolate BRU/LAI) (HIV-1).
   6666..6923    +  LTR            5' LTR (truncated): truncated 5' long terminal repeat (LTR) from HIV-1
   7073..7095    -  protein_bind   lac operator (fragment): The lac repressor binds to the lac operator to inhibit transcription in E. coli. This inhibition can be relieved by adding lactose or isopropyl-β-D-thiogalactopyranoside (IPTG). lac repressor encoded by lacI
   7099..7129    -  promoter       lac promoter: promoter for the E. coli lac operon
   7144..7165    -  protein_bind   CAP binding site: CAP binding activates transcription in the presence of cAMP. E. coli catabolite activator protein
   7178..7270    -  CDS            lacI (fragment): lac repressor; lacI; The lac repressor binds to the lac operator to inhibit transcription in E. coli. This inhibition can be relieved by adding lactose or isopropyl-β-D-thiogalactopyranoside (IPTG).
   7453..8041    -  rep_origin     ori: high-copy-number ColE1/pMB1/pBR322/pUC origin of replication
   8212..9072    -  CDS            AmpR: β-lactamase; bla; confers resistance to ampicillin, carbenicillin, and related antibiotics
   9073..9177    -  promoter       AmpR promoter: bla
   9225..9359    +  polyA_signal   SV40 poly(A) signal: SV40 polyadenylation signal
   9526..9855    +  CDS            nef (fragment): NEF_HV1BR - Experimental evidence at protein level: Swiss-Prot protein existence level 1. Extracellular Nef protein targets CD4(+) T-lymphocytes for apoptosis by interacting with CXCR4 surface receptors (PubMed:14990729). From Human immunodeficiency virus type 1 group M subtype B (isolate BRU/LAI) (HIV-1).
   9903..10160   +  LTR            5' LTR (truncated): truncated 5' long terminal repeat (LTR) from HIV-1
  10207..10332   +  misc_feature   HIV-1 Ψ: packaging signal of human immunodeficiency virus type 1
  10316..10654   +  CDS            HIV-1 gag (fragment): gag protein from human immunodeficiency virus 1; gag
  10829..11062   +  misc_feature   RRE: The Rev response element (RRE) of HIV-1 allows for Rev-dependent mRNA export from the nucleus to the cytoplasm.
  11439..11539   +  CDS            Rev (fragment): human immunodeficiency virus 1 (HIV-1) Rev protein; rev; enhances nuclear export of unspliced and incompletely spliced viral mRNAs
  11554..11669   +  misc_feature   cPPT/CTS: central polypurine tract and central termination sequence of HIV-1 (lacking the first T)
