[The description below was written by a language model from this plasmid's Addgene catalogue record and pLannotate feature annotations shown in this document.]
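Description:
pLVX-IRES-Gαi*-BERKY3 is an HIV-1-based lentiviral transfer plasmid built on the pLVX-IRES-Hyg backbone that carries a single-chain BRET biosensor for detecting active, GTP-bound Gαi in live cells. It is propagated in E. coli through a high-copy ColE1/pUC-type origin with ampicillin resistance (AmpR). The catalogue lists a recombination-deficient growth strain, which suits a plasmid containing LTR repeats and three tandem fluorescent protein copies. The viral portion includes two LTR regions flanked by nef-derived sequence, the Ψ packaging signal with a gag fragment, the RRE for Rev-dependent RNA export, the cPPT/CTS and a WPRE to enhance transcript expression. Packaging functions are not encoded on the plasmid and must be supplied in trans.

The roughly 3.2 kb insert, cloned at XhoI sites downstream of the CMV enhancer/promoter, is described as Lyn11-Nluc-ER/K linker-3xYFP-KB1753-myc. The feature table confirms the NanoLuc donor, a TEV protease site after it, and three consecutive Citrine-type YFP acceptor units. The short Lyn11 membrane-targeting sequence, the ER/K helical linker, the KB1753 peptide and the C-terminal myc tag are listed in the catalogue entry but are not annotated individually. In this design, KB1753 serves as the detector module for Gαi-GTP. Its binding to the active G protein is expected to change the distance between the luciferase and the YFP array, which are held apart by the ER/K linker, and so change the BRET signal. An EMCV IRES following the sensor drives translation of the hygromycin resistance gene from the same transcript, so transduced mammalian cells can be selected for stable sensor expression. The sequenced record (11,726 nt) is slightly longer than the catalogued total size.
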