Addgene plasmid #158424: pLVX-IRES-Gαi*-BERKY3
Purpose: BRET biosensor for detection of Gαi-GTP in lentiviral vector pLVX-IRES-Hyg
Depositing lab: Mikel Garcia-Marcos. Depositing organization: Boston University Medical Campus. Publication: Revealing the Activity of Trimeric G-proteins in Live Cells with a Versatile Biosensor Design. Maziarz M, Park JC, Leyme A, Marivin A, Garcia-Lopez A, Patel PP, Garcia-Marcos M. Cell. 2020 Jun 27. pii: S0092-8674(20)30752-2. doi: 10.1016/j.cell.2020.06.020. PubMed 32634377.
Backbone
  Vector backbone: pLVX-IRES-Hyg
  Backbone size w/o insert (bp): 8519
  Total vector size (bp): 11708
  Vector type: Lentiviral
  Selectable markers: Hygromycin
Growth in bacteria
  Bacterial resistance: Ampicillin, 100 μg/mL
  Growth temperature: 37°C
  Growth strain: NEB Stable
  Copy number: Unknown
Gene/Insert
  Gene/Insert name: Lyn11-Nluc-ER/K linker-3xYFP-KB1753-myc (alt name: Gαi*-BERKY3)
  Insert size (bp): 3189
  Promoter: CMV
  Tag / fusion protein: myc (C terminal on insert)
  Cloning method: Restriction Enzyme; 5′ cloning site XhoI (not destroyed); 3′ cloning site XhoI (not destroyed)
  Sequencing primers: 5′ CMV-F
Terms and licenses: Academic/Nonprofit Terms; Industry Terms: Not Available to Industry
How to cite: pLVX-IRES-Gαi*-BERKY3 was a gift from Mikel Garcia-Marcos (Addgene plasmid # 158424 ; http://n2t.net/addgene:158424 ; RRID:Addgene_158424)
