>Addgene plasmid #158424 | pLVX-IRES-Gαi*-BERKY3 | depositor partial sequence | sequence record 305666 | insertion into the XhoI site
ATGGGATGTATAAAATCAAAAGGGAAAGACAGCAAGCTTGGATCAGGCGGTAGCGGGGGATCAGGCGGTA
GCGGGATGGTCTTCACACTCGAAGATTTCGTTGGGGACTGGCGACAGACAGCCGGCTACAACCTGGACCA
AGTCCTTGAACAGGGAGGTGTGTCCAGTTTGTTTCAGAATCTCGGGGTGTCCGTAACTCCGATCCAAAGG
ATTGTCCTGAGCGGTGAAAATGGGCTGAAGATCGACATCCATGTCATCATCCCGTATGAAGGTCTGAGCG
GCGACCAAATGGGCCAGATCGAAAAAATTTTTAAGGTGGTGTACCCTGTGGATGATCATCACTTTAAGGT
GATCCTGCACTATGGCACACTGGTAATCGACGGGGTTACGCCGAACATGATCGACTATTTCGGACGGCCG
TATGAAGGCATCGCCGTGTTCGACGGCAAAAAGATCACTGTAACAGGGACCCTGTGGAACGGCAACAAAA
TTATCGACGAGCGCCTGATCAACCCCGACGGCTCCCTGCTGTTCCGAGTAACCATCAACGGAGTGACCGG
CTGGCGGCTGTGCGAACGCATTCTGGCGGAATTCGGATCTGGTGGTTCAGGCGAAAACCTGTATTTTCAG
GGCGGAAGCGGAGAAGAGGAGGAAAAGAAAAAACAACAGGAGGAGGAGGCGGAGAGGCTGAGGAGGATAC
AAGAGGAAATGGAAAAAGAAAGAAAGCGGCGAGAGGAAGATGAGCAGCGACGCCGCAAGGAGGAGGAAGA
GAGAAGGATGAAATTGGAGATGGAGGCAAAACGCAAACAAGAAGAGGAAGAACGGAAGAAACGGGAGGAT
GATGAAAAGCGGAAGAAAAAGGGATCTGGAGGGTCAGGGGGCGCGCCCATGGTTTCAAAGGGAGAAGAGT
TGTTCACAGGGGTTGTACCGATTCTTGTAGAACTTGACGGAGATGTCAACGGGCACAAGTTTAGTGTAAG
TGGAGAAGGCGAGGGCGATGCGACCTATGGAAAACTGACCCTTAAATTTATTTGTACTACGGGTAAATTG
CCCGTTCCCTGGCCGACATTGGTAACTACATTCGGATATGGTTTGATGTGCTTTGCAAGGTATCCGGATC
ACATGAAGCAGCATGATTTCTTCAAGTCCGCCATGCCCGAAGGCTACGTCCAGGAGCGCACCATCTTCTT
CAAGGACGACGGCAACTACAAGACCCGCGCCGAGGTGAAGTTCGAGGGCGACACCCTGGTGAACCGCATC
GAGCTGAAGGGCATCGACTTCAAGGAGGACGGCAACATCCTGGGGCACAAGCTGGAGTACAACTACAACA
GCCACAACGTCTATATCATGGCCGACAAGCAGAAGAACGGCATCAAGGTGAACTTCAAGATCCGCCACAA
CATCGAGGACGGCAGCGTGCAGCTCGCCGACCACTACCAGCAGAACACCCCCATCGGCGACGGCCCCGTG
CTGCTGCCCGACAACCACTACCTGAGCTACCAGTCCGCCCTGAGCAAAGACCCCAACGAGAAGCGCGATC
ACATGGTCCTGCTGGAGTTCGTGACCGCCGCCGGGATCACTCTCGGCATGGACGAGCTGTACAAGGGCGC
GCCCGGAGGAATGGTTTCAAAGGGAGAAGAGTTGTTCACAGGGGTTGTACCGATTCTTGTAGAACTTGAC
GGAGATGTCAACGGGCACAAGTTTAGTGTAAGTGGAGAAGGCGAGGGCGATGCGACCTATGGAAAACTGA
CCCTTAAATTTATTTGTACTACGGGTAAATTGCCCGTTCCCTGGCCGACATTGGTAACTACATTCGGATA
TGGTTTGATGTGCTTTGCAAGGTATCCGGATCACATGAAGCAGCATGATTTCTTCAAGTCCGCCATGCCC
GAAGGCTACGTCCAGGAGCGCACCATCTTCTTCAAGGACGACGGCAACTACAAGACCCGCGCCGAGGTGA
AGTTCGAGGGCGACACCCTGGTGAACCGCATCGAGCTGAAGGGCATCGACTTCAAGGAGGACGGCAACAT
CCTGGGGCACAAGCTGGAGTACAACTACAACAGCCACAACGTCTATATCATGGCCGACAAGCAGAAGAAC
GGCATCAAGGTGAACTTCAAGATCCGCCACAACATCGAGGACGGCAGCGTGCAGCTCGCCGACCACTACC
AGCAGAACACCCCCATCGGCGACGGCCCCGTGCTGCTGCCCGACAACCACTACCTGAGCTACCAGTCCGC
CCTGAGCAAAGACCCCAACGAGAAGCGCGATCACATGGTCCTGCTGGAGTTCGTGACCGCCGCCGGGATC
ACTCTCGGCATGGACGAGCTGTACAAGGGATCCGGAGGAATGGTTTCAAAGGGAGAAGAGTTGTTCACAG
GGGTTGTACCGATTCTTGTAGAACTTGACGGAGATGTCAACGGGCACAAGTTTAGTGTAAGTGGAGAAGG
CGAGGGCGATGCGACCTATGGAAAACTGACCCTTAAATTTATTTGTACTACGGGTAAATTGCCCGTTCCC
TGGCCGACATTGGTAACTACATTCGGATATGGTTTGATGTGCTTTGCAAGGTATCCGGATCACATGAAGC
AGCATGATTTCTTCAAGTCCGCCATGCCCGAAGGCTACGTCCAGGAGCGCACCATCTTCTTCAAGGACGA
CGGCAACTACAAGACCCGCGCCGAGGTGAAGTTCGAGGGCGACACCCTGGTGAACCGCATCGAGCTGAAG
GGCATCGACTTCAAGGAGGACGGCAACATCCTGGGGCACAAGCTGGAGTACAACTACAACAGCCACAACG
TCTATATCATGGCCGACAAGCAGAAGAACGGCATCAAGGTGAACTTCAAGATCCGCCACAACATCGAGGA
CGGCAGCGTGCAGCTCGCCGACCACTACCAGCAGAACACCCCCATCGGCGACGGCCCCGTGCTGCTGCCC
GACAACCACTACCTGAGCTACCAGTCCGCCCTGAGCAAAGACCCCAACGAGAAGCGCGATCACATGGTCC
TGCTGGAGTTCGTGACCGCCGCCGGGATCACTCTCGGCATGGACGAGCTGTACAAGGGATCCGGTGGCAC
CGGTGGATCAGGCTCTTCTCGAGGTTACTACCATGGTATTTGGGTGGGTGAAGAAGGTCGACTTTCTCGA
GGTGGAGAACAAAAACTTATTTCTGAAGAAGATCTGTGA
